Addgene plasmid #221089: pRS415-TEF1pr-CFAPoptim
Purpose: (Empty Backbone) FAP insert for C-terminally tagging genes of interest (optimized FAP for yeast expression + 2xMYC tag)
Depositing lab: Allyson O’Donnell. Depositing organization: University of Pittsburgh (University, School of Medicine, and Cancer Institute). Publication: Optimization of the fluorogen-activating protein tag for quantitative protein trafficking and colocalization studies in S. cerevisiae. Oppenheimer KG, Hager NA, McAtee CK, Filiztekin E, Shang C, Warnick JA, Bruchez MP, Brodsky JL, Prosser DC, Kwiatkowski AV, O'Donnell AF. Mol Biol Cell. 2024 Jul 1;35(7):mr5. doi: 10.1091/mbc.E24-04-0174. Epub 2024 May 29. PubMed 38809589.
Backbone
  Vector backbone: pRS415
  Vector type: Yeast Expression
  Selectable markers: LEU2
Growth in bacteria
  Bacterial resistance: Ampicillin, 100 μg/mL
  Growth temperature: 37°C
  Growth strain: DH5alpha
  Copy number: Low Copy
Gene/Insert
  Gene/Insert name: None
Terms and licenses: Academic/Nonprofit Terms; Industry Terms: Not Available to Industry
Depositor comments: The Linker-MYC-FAPoptim-MYC sequence was cloned into the SalI and XhoI sites of the pRS415-TEF1pr plasmid.
How to cite: pRS415-TEF1pr-CFAPoptim was a gift from Allyson O’Donnell (Addgene plasmid # 221089 ; http://n2t.net/addgene:221089 ; RRID:Addgene_221089)
