[The description below was written by a language model from this plasmid's Addgene catalogue record and pLannotate feature annotations shown in this document.]
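Description:
pRS415-TEF1pr-CFAPoptim is a yeast expression shuttle vector built on the pRS415 backbone and supplied as an empty tagging backbone, with no gene of interest inserted. In Saccharomyces cerevisiae it is maintained as a low-copy centromeric plasmid through its CEN6/ARS element and selected by LEU2, which complements leucine auxotrophy and is driven by its own promoter. In E. coli it replicates from a ColE1/pUC-type origin and is selected with ampicillin via the β-lactamase gene. An f1 origin and the usual pBluescript-derived remnants (lac promoter/operator, lacZα fragment, flanking T3 and T7 promoters) are also present. Small annotated fragments of rop, bom, lacI and yeast genes appear to be backbone carry-over rather than functional parts.

The expression cassette consists of the constitutive S. cerevisiae TEF1 promoter, a partial multiple cloning site, the tag coding region, and the CYC1 terminator. According to the depositor, a Linker-MYC-FAPoptim-MYC sequence was cloned between the SalI and XhoI sites of pRS415-TEF1pr. The automated annotation does not name the fluorogen-activating protein (FAP) or the MYC epitopes. Instead it marks two tandem, equal-length coding segments that resemble a mouse immunoglobulin lambda light-chain variable region, which presumably correspond to the FAP module, since such tags are antibody-fragment derived.

A gene placed in frame in the cloning site upstream of the linker is expressed as a C-terminal fusion to the yeast-optimized FAP with two MYC tags. FAP tags become fluorescent only on binding a cognate fluorogen dye. The associated work uses the tag for quantitative protein trafficking and colocalization studies in yeast, and the MYC epitopes allow immunodetection.
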