Features (pLannotate 1.2.2; 24 found; start..end, strand, type, name):
     36..152     -  CDS            NFS1 (fragment): NFS1_YEAST - Also known as SPL1 From Saccharomyces cerevisiae (strain ATCC 204508 / S288c) (Baker's yeast).
    151..201     -  misc_feature   bom (fragment): basis of mobility region from pBR322
    303..338     -  CDS            rop (fragment): Rop protein, which maintains plasmids at low copy number; rop
    407..910     -  misc_feature   CEN/ARS: S. cerevisiae CEN6 centromere fused to an autonomously replicating sequence
    947..1051    +  promoter       AmpR promoter: bla
   1052..1912    +  CDS            AmpR: β-lactamase; bla; confers resistance to ampicillin, carbenicillin, and related antibiotics
   2083..2671    +  rep_origin     ori: high-copy-number ColE1/pMB1/pBR322/pUC origin of replication
   2854..2946    +  CDS            lacI (fragment): lac repressor; lacI; The lac repressor binds to the lac operator to inhibit transcription in E. coli. This inhibition can be relieved by adding lactose or isopropyl-β-D-thiogalactopyranoside (IPTG).
   2959..2980    +  protein_bind   CAP binding site: CAP binding activates transcription in the presence of cAMP. E. coli catabolite activator protein
   2995..3025    +  promoter       lac promoter: promoter for the E. coli lac operon
   3033..3049    +  protein_bind   lac operator: The lac repressor binds to the lac operator to inhibit transcription in E. coli. This inhibition can be relieved by adding lactose or isopropyl-β-D-thiogalactopyranoside (IPTG). lac repressor encoded by lacI
   3094..3112    +  promoter       T3 promoter: promoter for bacteriophage T3 RNA polymerase
   3130..3528    +  promoter       TEF1 promoter: S. cerevisiae TEF1; promoter for EF-1α
   3532..3594    +  misc_feature   MCS (fragment): pBluescript multiple cloning site
   3616..3942    +  CDS            LV1C_MOUSE: Experimental evidence at protein level: Swiss-Prot protein existence level 1. From Mus musculus (Mouse).
   4006..4332    +  CDS            LV1C_MOUSE: Experimental evidence at protein level: Swiss-Prot protein existence level 1. From Mus musculus (Mouse).
   4408..4655    +  terminator     CYC1 terminator: S. cerevisiae CYC1; transcription terminator for CYC1
   4674..4692    -  promoter       T7 promoter: promoter for bacteriophage T7 RNA polymerase
   4700..4855    +  CDS            lacZα (fragment): LacZα fragment of β-galactosidase; lacZ fragment
   4859..5287    +  rep_origin     f1 ori (sequence partly withheld): f1 bacteriophage origin of replication; arrow indicates direction of (+) strand synthesis
   5315..5367    -  misc_feature   bom (fragment): basis of mobility region from pBR322
   5398..5475    +  CDS            YO192_YEAST (fragment): Experimental evidence at protein level: Swiss-Prot protein existence level 1. From Saccharomyces cerevisiae (strain ATCC 204508 / S288c) (Baker's yeast).
   5615..6022    +  promoter       LEU2 promoter: S. cerevisiae LEU2
   6023..7117    +  CDS            LEU2: 3-isopropylmalate dehydrogenase, required for leucine biosynthesis; S. cerevisiae LEU2; yeast auxotrophic marker
>Addgene plasmid #221089 | pRS415-TEF1pr-CFAPoptim | addgene full sequence | sequence record 438155 | Addgene NGS Result
AAAAAAAAAAAAATACAACAAATAAAAAACACTCAATGACCTGACCATTTGATGGAGTTTAAGTCAATAC
CTTCTTGAACCATTTCCCATAATGGTGAAAGTTCCCTCAAGAATTTTACTCTGTCAGAAACGGCCTTAAC
GACGTAGTCGATATGGTGCACTCTCAGTACAATCTGCTCTGATGCCGCATAGTTAAGCCAGCCCCGACAC
CCGCCAACACCCGCTGACGCGCCCTGACGGGCTTGTCTGCTCCCGGCATCCGCTTACAGACAAGCTGTGA
CCGTCTCCGGGAGCTGCATGTGTCAGAGGTTTTCACCGTCATCACCGAAACGCGCGAGACGAAAGGGCCT
CGTGATACGCCTATTTTTATAGGTTAATGTCATGATAATAATGGTTTCTTAGGACGGATCGCTTGCCTGT
AACTTACACGCGCCTCGTATCTTTTAATGATGGAATAATTTGGGAATTTACTCTGTGTTTATTTATTTTT
ATGTTTTGTATTTGGATTTTAGAAAGTAAATAAAGAAGGTAGAAGAGTTACGGAATGAAGAAAAAAAAAT
AAACAAAGGTTTAAAAAATTTCAACAAAAAGCGTACTTTACATATATATTTATTAGACAAGAAAAGCAGA
TTAAATAGATATACATTCGATTAACGATAAGTAAAATGTAAAATCACAGGATTTTCGTGTGTGGTCTTCT
ACACAGACAAGATGAAACAATTCGGCATTAATACCTGAGAGCAGGAAGAGCAAGATAAAAGGTAGTATTT
GTTGGCGATCCCCCTAGAGTCTTTTACATCTTCGGAAAACAAAAACTATTTTTTCTTTAATTTCTTTTTT
TACTTTCTATTTTTAATTTATATATTTATATTAAAAAATTTAAATTATAATTATTTTTATAGCACGTGAT
GAAAAGGACCCAGGTGGCACTTTTCGGGGAAATGTGCGCGGAACCCCTATTTGTTTATTTTTCTAAATAC
ATTCAAATATGTATCCGCTCATGAGACAATAACCCTGATAAATGCTTCAATAATATTGAAAAAGGAAGAG
TATGAGTATTCAACATTTCCGTGTCGCCCTTATTCCCTTTTTTGCGGCATTTTGCCTTCCTGTTTTTGCT
CACCCAGAAACGCTGGTGAAAGTAAAAGATGCTGAAGATCAGTTGGGTGCACGAGTGGGTTACATCGAAC
TGGATCTCAACAGCGGTAAGATCCTTGAGAGTTTTCGCCCCGAAGAACGTTTTCCAATGATGAGCACTTT
TAAAGTTCTGCTATGTGGCGCGGTATTATCCCGTATTGACGCCGGGCAAGAGCAACTCGGTCGCCGCATA
CACTATTCTCAGAATGACTTGGTTGAGTACTCACCAGTCACAGAAAAGCATCTTACGGATGGCATGACAG
TAAGAGAATTATGCAGTGCTGCCATAACCATGAGTGATAACACTGCGGCCAACTTACTTCTGACAACGAT
CGGAGGACCGAAGGAGCTAACCGCTTTTTTGCACAACATGGGGGATCATGTAACTCGCCTTGATCGTTGG
GAACCGGAGCTGAATGAAGCCATACCAAACGACGAGCGTGACACCACGATGCCTGTAGCAATGGCAACAA
CGTTGCGCAAACTATTAACTGGCGAACTACTTACTCTAGCTTCCCGGCAACAATTAATAGACTGGATGGA
GGCGGATAAAGTTGCAGGACCACTTCTGCGCTCGGCCCTTCCGGCTGGCTGGTTTATTGCTGATAAATCT
GGAGCCGGTGAGCGTGGGTCTCGCGGTATCATTGCAGCACTGGGGCCAGATGGTAAGCCCTCCCGTATCG
TAGTTATCTACACGACGGGGAGTCAGGCAACTATGGATGAACGAAATAGACAGATCGCTGAGATAGGTGC
CTCACTGATTAAGCATTGGTAACTGTCAGACCAAGTTTACTCATATATACTTTAGATTGATTTAAAACTT
CATTTTTAATTTAAAAGGATCTAGGTGAAGATCCTTTTTGATAATCTCATGACCAAAATCCCTTAACGTG
AGTTTTCGTTCCACTGAGCGTCAGACCCCGTAGAAAAGATCAAAGGATCTTCTTGAGATCCTTTTTTTCT
GCGCGTAATCTGCTGCTTGCAAACAAAAAAACCACCGCTACCAGCGGTGGTTTGTTTGCCGGATCAAGAG
CTACCAACTCTTTTTCCGAAGGTAACTGGCTTCAGCAGAGCGCAGATACCAAATACTGTTCTTCTAGTGT
AGCCGTAGTTAGGCCACCACTTCAAGAACTCTGTAGCACCGCCTACATACCTCGCTCTGCTAATCCTGTT
ACCAGTGGCTGCTGCCAGTGGCGATAAGTCGTGTCTTACCGGGTTGGACTCAAGACGATAGTTACCGGAT
AAGGCGCAGCGGTCGGGCTGAACGGGGGGTTCGTGCACACAGCCCAGCTTGGAGCGAACGACCTACACCG
AACTGAGATACCTACAGCGTGAGCTATGAGAAAGCGCCACGCTTCCCGAAGGGAGAAAGGCGGACAGGTA
TCCGGTAAGCGGCAGGGTCGGAACAGGAGAGCGCACGAGGGAGCTTCCAGGGGGAAACGCCTGGTATCTT
TATAGTCCTGTCGGGTTTCGCCACCTCTGACTTGAGCGTCGATTTTTGTGATGCTCGTCAGGGGGGCGGA
GCCTATGGAAAAACGCCAGCAACGCGGCCTTTTTACGGTTCCTGGCCTTTTGCTGGCCTTTTGCTCACAT
GTTCTTTCCTGCGTTATCCCCTGATTCTGTGGATAACCGTATTACCGCCTTTGAGTGAGCTGATACCGCT
CGCCGCAGCCGAACGACCGAGCGCAGCGAGTCAGTGAGCGAGGAAGCGGAAGAGCGCCCAATACGCAAAC
CGCCTCTCCCCGCGCGTTGGCCGATTCATTAATGCAGCTGGCACGACAGGTTTCCCGACTGGAAAGCGGG
CAGTGAGCGCAACGCAATTAATGTGAGTTAGCTCACTCATTAGGCACCCCAGGCTTTACACTTTATGCTT
CCGGCTCGTATGTTGTGTGGAATTGTGAGCGGATAACAATTTCACACAGGAAACAGCTATGACCATGATT
ACGCCAAGCGCGCAATTAACCCTCACTAAAGGGAACAAAAGCTGGAGCTCATAGCTTCAAAATGTTTCTA
CTCCTTTTTTACTCTTCCAGATTTTCTCGGACTCCGCGCATCGCCGTACCACTTCAAAACACCCAAGCAC
AGCATACTAAATTTCCCCTCTTTCTTCCTCTAGGGTGTCGTTAATTACCCGTACTAAAGGTTTGGAAAAG
AAAAAAGAGACCGCCTCGTTTCTTTTTCTTCGTCGAAAAAGGCAATAAAAATTTTTATCACGTTTCTTTT
TCTTGAAAATTTTTTTTTTGATTTTTTTCTCTTTCGATGACCTCCCATTGATATTTAAGTTAATAAACGG
TCTTCAATTTCTCAAGTTTCAGTTTCATTTTTCTTGTTCTATTACAACTTTTTTTACTTCTTGCTCATTA
GAAAGAAAGCATAGCAATCTAATCTAAGTTTTCTAGAACTAGTGGATCCCCCGGGCTGCAGGAATTCGAT
ATCAAGCTTATCGATACCGTCGACGCGGGTGCGGGTGCGGGTATGCAAGCTGTTGTTACTCAAGAACCAT
CTGTTACTGTTTCTCCAGGTGGTACTGTTATCTTGACTTGTGGTTCTGGTACTGGTGCTGTTACTTCTGG
TCACTACGCTAACTGGTTCCAACAAAAGCCAGGTCAAGCTCCAAGAGCTTTGATCTTCGACACTGACAAG
AAGTACTCTTGGACTCCAGGTAGATTCTCTGGTTCTTTGTTGGGTGCTAAGGCTGCTTTGACTATCTCTG
ACGCTCAACCAGAAGACGAAGCTGAATACTACTGTTCTTTGTCTGACGTTGACGGTTACTTGTTCGGTGG
TGGTACTCAATTGACTGTTTTGTCTGGTGGTGGTGGTTCTGGTGGTGGTGGTTCTGGTGGTGGTGGTTCT
GGTGGTGGTGGTTCTCAAGCTGTTGTTACTCAAGAACCATCTGTTACTGTTTCTCCAGGTGGTACTGTTA
TCTTGACTTGTGGTTCTGGTACTGGTGCTGTTACTTCTGGTCACTACGCTAACTGGTTCCAACAAAAGCC
AGGTCAAGCTCCAAGAGCTTTGATCTTCGACACTGACAAGAAGTACTCTTGGACTCCAGGTAGATTCTCT
GGTTCTTTGTTGGGTGCTAAGGCTGCTTTGACTATCTCTGACGCTCAACCAGAAGACGAAGCTGAATACT
ACTGTTCTTTGTCTGACGTTGACGGTTACTTGTTCGGTGGTGGTACTCAATTGACTGTTTTGTCTGAGCA
GAAGCTGATCAGCGAGGAGGACCTGGAGCAGAAGCTGATCAGCGAGGAGGACCTGTAACGCCTCGAGTCA
TGTAATTAGTTATGTCACGCTTACATTCACGCCCTCCCCCCACATCCGCTCTAACCGAAAAGGAAGGAGT
TAGACAACCTGAAGTCTAGGTCCCTATTTATTTTTTTATAGTTATGTTAGTATTAAGAACGTTATTTATA
TTTCAAATTTTTCTTTTTTTTCTGTACAGACGCGTGTACGCATGTAACATTATACTGAAAACCTTGCTTG
AGAAGGTTTTGGGACGCTCGAAGGCTTTAATTTGCGGCCGGTACCCAATTCGCCCTATAGTGAGTCGTAT
TACGCGCGCTCACTGGCCGTCGTTTTACAACGTCGTGACTGGGAAAACCCTGGCGTTACCCAACTTAATC
GCCTTGCAGCACATCCCCCTTTCGCCAGCTGGCGTAATAGCGAAGAGGCCCGCACCGATCGCCCTTCCCA
ACAGTTGCGCAGCCTGAATGGCGAATGG
[124 nt withheld, positions 4859-4982]
C
[91 nt withheld, positions 4984-5074]
A
[49 nt withheld, positions 5076-5124]
CCTTTGACGTTGGAGTCCACGTTCTTT
[37 nt withheld, positions 5152-5188]
ACCCTATCTCGGTCTATTCTTTTGATTTATAAGGGATTTTGCCGATTTCGGCCTATTGGTTAAAAAATGA
GCTGATTTAACAAAAATTTAACGCGAATTTTAACAAAATATTAACGCTTACAATTTCCTGATGCGGTATT
TTCTCCTTACGCATCTGTGCGGTATTTCACACCGCATATCGACCGGTCGAGGAGAACTTCTAGTATATCT
ACATACCTAATATTATTGCCTTATTAAAAATGGAATCCCAACAATTACATCAAAATCCACATTCTCTTCA
AAATCAATTGTCCTGTACTTCCTTGTTCATGTGTGTTCAAAAACGTTATATTTATAGGATAATTATACTC
TATTTCTCAACAAGTAATTGGTTGTTTGGCCGAGCGGTCTAAGGCGCCTGATTCAAGAAATATCTTGACC
GCAGTTAACTGTGGGAATACTCAGGTATCGTAAGATGCAAGAGTTCGAATCTCTTAGCAACCATTATTTT
TTTCCTCAACATAACGAGAACACACAGGGGCGCTATCGCACAGAATCAAATTCGATGACTGGAAATTTTT
TGTTAATTTCAGAGGTCGCCTGACGCATATACCTTTTTCAACTGAAAAATTGGGAGAAAAAGGAAAGGTG
AGAGCGCCGGAACCGGCTTTTCATATAGAATAGAGAAGCGTTCATGACTAAATGCTTGCATCACAATACT
TGAAGTTGACAATATTATTTAAGGACCTATTGTTTTTTCCAATAGGTGGTTAGCAATCGTCTTACTTTCT
AACTTTTCTTACCTTTTACATTTCAGCAATATATATATATATATTTCAAGGATATACCATTCTAATGTCT
GCCCCTAAGAAGATCGTCGTTTTGCCAGGTGACCACGTTGGTCAAGAAATCACAGCCGAAGCCATTAAGG
TTCTTAAAGCTATTTCTGATGTTCGTTCCAATGTCAAGTTCGATTTCGAAAATCATTTAATTGGTGGTGC
TGCTATCGATGCTACAGGTGTTCCACTTCCAGATGAGGCGCTGGAAGCCTCCAAGAAGGCTGATGCCGTT
TTGTTAGGTGCTGTGGGTGGTCCTAAATGGGGTACCGGTAGTGTTAGACCTGAACAAGGTTTACTAAAAA
TCCGTAAAGAACTTCAATTGTACGCCAACTTAAGACCATGTAACTTTGCATCCGACTCTCTTTTAGACTT
ATCTCCAATCAAGCCACAATTTGCTAAAGGTACTGACTTCGTTGTTGTCAGAGAATTAGTGGGAGGTATT
TACTTTGGTAAGAGAAAGGAAGACGATGGTGATGGTGTCGCTTGGGATAGTGAACAATACACCGTTCCAG
AAGTGCAAAGAATCACAAGAATGGCCGCTTTCATGGCCCTACAACATGAGCCACCATTGCCTATTTGGTC
CTTGGATAAAGCTAATGTTTTGGCCTCTTCAAGATTATGGAGAAAAACTGTGGAGGAAACCATCAAGAAC
GAATTCCCTACATTGAAGGTTCAACATCAATTGATTGATTCTGCCGCCATGATCCTAGTTAAGAACCCAA
CCCACCTAAATGGTATTATAATCACCAGCAACATGTTTGGTGATATCATCTCCGATGAAGCCTCCGTTAT
CCCAGGTTCCTTGGGTTTGTTGCCATCTGCGTCCTTGGCCTCTTTGCCAGACAAGAACACCGCATTTGGT
TTGTACGAACCATGCCACGGTTCTGCTCCAGATTTGCCAAAGAATAAGGTCAACCCTATCGCCACTATCT
TGTCTGCTGCAATGATGTTGAAATTGTCATTGAACTTGCCTGAAGAAGGTAAGGCCATTGAAGATGCAGT
TAAAAAGGTTTTGGATGCAGGTATCAGAACTGGTGATTTAGGTGGTTCCAACAGTACCACCGAAGTCGGT
GATGCTGTCGCCGAAGAAGTTAAGAAAATCCTTGCTTAAAAAGATTCTCTTTTTTTATGATATTTGTACA
TAAACTTTATAAATGAAATTCATAATAGAAACGACACGAAATTACAAAATGGAATATGTTCATAGGGTAG
ACGAAACTATATACGCAATCTACATACATTTATCAAGAAGGAGAAAAAGGAGGATGTAAAGGAATACAGG
TAAGCAAATTGATACTAATGGCTCAACGTGATAAGGAAAAAGAATTGCACTTTAACATTAATATTGACAA
GGAGGAGGGCACCACACAAAAAGTTAGGTGTAACAGAAAATCATGAAACTATGATTCCTAATTTATATAT
TGGAGGATTTTCTCT
